Addgene plasmid #177843: pSUMO His6 SUMO PYL1 (36-211)
Purpose: Bacterial Expression of PYL1
Depositing lab: Karsten Melcher. Depositing organization: Van Andel Research Institute. Publication: A gate-latch-lock mechanism for hormone signalling by abscisic acid receptors. Melcher K, Ng LM, Zhou XE, Soon FF, Xu Y, Suino-Powell KM, Park SY, Weiner JJ, Fujii H, Chinnusamy V, Kovach A, Li J, Wang Y, Li J, Peterson FC, Jensen DR, Yong EL, Volkman BF, Cutler SR, Zhu JK, Xu HE. Nature. 2009 Dec 3;462(7273):602-8. doi: 10.1038/nature08613. PubMed 19898420.
Backbone
  Vector backbone: pSUMO
  Backbone manufacturer: Life Sensors
  Vector type: Bacterial Expression
Growth in bacteria
  Bacterial resistance: Ampicillin, 100 μg/mL
  Growth temperature: 37°C
  Growth strain: DH5alpha
  Copy number: Low Copy
Gene/Insert
  Gene/Insert name: PYR1-like 1
  Species: A. thaliana (mustard weed)
  Entrez Gene: PYL1 (a.k.a. AT5G46790, MZA15.21, MZA15_21, PYR1-like 1, RCAR12, regulatory components of ABA receptor 12)
  Tag / fusion protein: 6xHis-SUMO (N terminal on insert)
  Cloning method: Restriction Enzyme; 5′ cloning site BamHI (unknown if destroyed); 3′ cloning site XhoI (unknown if destroyed)
  Sequencing primers: 3′ T7term
Terms and licenses: Academic/Nonprofit Terms; Industry Terms: Not Available to Industry
How to cite: pSUMO His6 SUMO PYL1 (36-211) was a gift from Karsten Melcher (Addgene plasmid # 177843 ; http://n2t.net/addgene:177843 ; RRID:Addgene_177843)
