[The description below was written by a language model from this plasmid's Addgene catalogue record and pLannotate feature annotations shown in this document.]
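Description:
pSUMO His6 SUMO PYL1 (36-211) is a bacterial expression plasmid built on the commercial pSUMO backbone, a pET-style T7 vector, for producing a fragment of the Arabidopsis thaliana abscisic acid (ABA) receptor PYL1 (PYR1-like 1, also called RCAR12) in E. coli. It is propagated under ampicillin selection through the bla gene and replicates from a ColE1/pBR322-type origin. The backbone retains the rop gene and bom region, consistent with the low copy number given in the catalogue entry. An f1 origin is also present, as are non-functional remnants of the pBR322 tetracycline resistance gene.

The expression cassette consists of a T7 promoter followed by a lac operator and the T7 gene 10 ribosome binding site. A plasmid-borne lacI gene supplies repressor, so transcription is held off until induction with IPTG in a host that provides T7 RNA polymerase. The open reading frame encodes an N-terminal 6xHis tag (listed in the catalogue but not separately annotated in the feature table) and a yeast SMT3-derived SUMO domain, fused to PYL1 residues 36-211, which was inserted between BamHI and XhoI sites. A T7 terminator closes the unit. Vector-derived His-tag and short T7 gene 10-like sequences are annotated downstream of the insert, but the record does not indicate whether they are translated. The His tag allows metal-affinity purification, while SUMO commonly improves solubility and can be removed with a SUMO protease.

The stated purpose is bacterial expression of PYL1. The associated publication concerns the mechanism of hormone signalling by ABA receptors, which suggests use in making recombinant protein for structural and biochemical work.
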