Features (pLannotate 1.2.2; 20 found; start..end, strand, type, name):
    960..1037    -  promoter       lacI promoter: lacI
   1045..1324    -  CDS            TcR (fragment): tetracycline efflux protein; tet; confers resistance to tetracycline
   1346..1364    +  promoter       T7 promoter: promoter for bacteriophage T7 RNA polymerase
   1365..1389    +  protein_bind   lac operator: The lac repressor binds to the lac operator to inhibit transcription in E. coli. This inhibition can be relieved by adding lactose or isopropyl-β-D-thiogalactopyranoside (IPTG). lac repressor encoded by lacI
   1404..1426    +  RBS            RBS: efficient ribosome binding site from bacteriophage T7 gene 10 (Olins and Rangwala, 1989)
   1463..1750    +  CDS            SUMO: cleavable ubiquitin-like protein tag; S. cerevisiae SMT3 (truncated and modified); modified to prevent cleavage by eukaryotic SUMO proteases
   1757..2284    +  CDS            PYL1 (fragment): PYL1_ARATH - Also known as RCAR12. Experimental evidence at protein level: Swiss-Prot protein existence level 1. Receptor for abscisic acid (ABA) required for ABA-mediated responses such as stomatal closure and germination inhibition. Inhibits the activity of group-A protein phosphatases type 2C (PP2Cs) when activated by ABA (PubMed:19407143, PubMed:19855379, PubMed:19893533, PubMed:19898420, PubMed:23844015, PubMed:21658606). Can be activated by both (-)-ABA and (+)-ABA (PubMed:23844015). From Arabidopsis thaliana (Mouse-ear cress).
   2294..2311    +  CDS            9xHis (fragment): 9xHis affinity tag
   2321..2370    +  CDS            SET1 (fragment): solubility-enhancement tag derived from T7 phage gene 10B
   2378..2425    +  terminator     T7 terminator: transcription terminator for bacteriophage T7 RNA polymerase
   2462..2890    +  rep_origin     f1 ori (sequence partly withheld): f1 bacteriophage origin of replication; arrow indicates direction of (+) strand synthesis
   2943..3047    +  promoter       AmpR promoter: bla
   3048..3908    +  CDS            AmpR: β-lactamase; bla; confers resistance to ampicillin, carbenicillin, and related antibiotics
   4079..4667    +  rep_origin     ori: high-copy-number ColE1/pMB1/pBR322/pUC origin of replication
   4853..4992    -  misc_feature   bom: basis of mobility region from pBR322
   5094..5285    -  CDS            rop: Rop protein, which maintains plasmids at low copy number; rop
   5302..5682    +  CDS            YPB1_ECOLX: Protein predicted: Swiss-Prot protein existence level 4. From Escherichia coli.
   5754..6045    -  CDS            TcR (fragment): tetracycline efflux protein; tet; confers resistance to tetracycline
   6060..6081    -  protein_bind   CAP binding site: CAP binding activates transcription in the presence of cAMP. E. coli catabolite activator protein
   6094..959     -  CDS            lacI (across the origin): lac repressor; lacI; The lac repressor binds to the lac operator to inhibit transcription in E. coli. This inhibition can be relieved by adding lactose or isopropyl-β-D-thiogalactopyranoside (IPTG).
>Addgene plasmid #177843 | pSUMO His6 SUMO PYL1 (36-211) | addgene full sequence | sequence record 351368 | Addgene NGS Result
GGCAACAGCTGATTGCCCTTCACCGCCTGGCCCTGAGAGAGTTGCAGCAAGCGGTCCACGCTGGTTTGCC
CCAGCAGGCGAAAATCCTGTTTGATGGTGGTTAACGGCGGGATATAACATGAGCTGTCTTCGGTATCGTC
GTATCCCACTACCGAGATATCCGCACCAACGCGCAGCCCGGACTCGGTAATGGCGCGCATTGCGCCCAGC
GCCATCTGATCGTTGGCAACCAGCATCGCAGTGGGAACGATGCCCTCATTCAGCATTTGCATGGTTTGTT
GAAAACCGGACATGGCACTCCAGTCGCCTTCCCGTTCCGCTATCGGCTGAATTTGATTGCGAGTGAGATA
TTTATGCCAGCCAGCCAGACGCAGACGCGCCGAGACAGAACTTAATGGGCCCGCTAACAGCGCGATTTGC
TGGTGACCCAATGCGACCAGATGCTCCACGCCCAGTCGCGTACCGTCTTCATGGGAGAAAATAATACTGT
TGATGGGTGTCTGGTCAGAGACATCAAGAAATAACGCCGGAACATTAGTGCAGGCAGCTTCCACAGCAAT
GGCATCCTGGTCATCCAGCGGATAGTTAATGATCAGCCCACTGACGCGTTGCGCGAGAAGATTGTGCACC
GCCGCTTTACAGGCTTCGACGCCGCTTCGTTCTACCATCGACACCACCACGCTGGCACCCAGTTGATCGG
CGCGAGATTTAATCGCCGCGACAATTTGCGACGGCGCGTGCAGGGCCAGACTGGAGGTGGCAACGCCAAT
CAGCAACGACTGTTTGCCCGCCAGTTGTTGTGCCACGCGGTTGGGAATGTAATTCAGCTCCGCCATCGCC
GCTTCCACTTTTTCCCGCGTTTTCGCAGAAACGTGGCTGGCCTGGTTCACCACGCGGGAAACGGTCTGAT
AAGAGACACCGGCATACTCTGCGACATCGTATAACGTTACTGGTTTCACATTCACCACCCTGAATTGACT
CTCTTCCGGGCGCTATCATGCCATACCGCGAAAGGTTTTGCGCCATTCGATGGTGTCCGGGATCTCGACG
CTCTCCCTTATGCGACTCCTGCATTAGGAAGCAGCCCAGTAGTAGGTTGAGGCCGTTGAGCACCGCCGCC
GCAAGGAATGGTGCATGCAAGGAGATGGCGCCCAACAGTCCCCCGGCCACGGGGCCTGCCACCATACCCA
CGCCGAAACAAGCGCTCATGAGCCCGAAGTGGCGAGCCCGATCTTCCCCATCGGTGATGTCGGCGATATA
GGCGCCAGCAACCGCACCTGTGGCGCCGGTGATGCCGGCCACGATGCGTCCGGCGTAGAGGATCGAGATC
TCGATCCCGCGAAATTAATACGACTCACTATAGGGGAATTGTGAGCGGATAACAATTCCCCTCTAGAAAT
AATTTTGTTTAACTTTAAGAAGGAGATATACCATGGGTCATCACCATCATCATCACGGGTCGGACTCAGA
AGTCAATCAAGAAGCTAAGCCAGAGGTCAAGCCAGAAGTCAAGCCTGAGACTCACATCAATTTAAAGGTG
TCCGATGGATCTTCAGAGATCTTCTTCAAGATCAAAAAGACCACTCCTTTAAGAAGGCTGATGGAAGCGT
TCGCTAAAAGACAGGGTAAGGAAATGGACTCCTTAAGATTCTTGTACGACGGTATTAGAATTCAAGCTGA
TCAGGCCCCTGAAGATTTGGACATGGAGGATAACGATATTATTGAGGCTCACCGCGAACAGATTGGAGGT
GGATCCGAATTCACCCAACTCTCCCAATCAATCGCCGAGTTCCACACGTACCAACTCGGTAACGGCCGTT
GCTCATCTCTCCTAGCTCAGCGAATCCACGCGCCGCCGGAAACAGTATGGTCCGTGGTGAGACGTTTCGA
TAGGCCACAGATTTACAAACACTTCATCAAAAGCTGTAACGTGAGTGAAGATTTCGAGATGCGAGTGGGA
TGCACGCGCGACGTGAACGTGATAAGTGGATTACCGGCGAATACGTCTCGAGAGAGATTAGATCTGTTGG
ACGATGATCGGAGAGTGACTGGGTTTAGTATAACCGGTGGTGAACATAGGCTGAGGAATTATAAATCGGT
TACGACGGTTCATAGATTTGAGAAAGAAGAAGAAGAAGAAAGGATCTGGACCGTTGTTTTGGAATCTTAT
GTTGTTGATGTACCGGAAGGTAATTCGGAGGAAGATACGAGATTGTTTGCTGATACGGTTATTAGATTGA
ATCTTCAGAAACTTGCTTCGATCACTGAAGCTATGAACCGGAACTAGGTCGAGCACCACCACCACCACCA
CTGAGATCCGGCTGCTAACAAAGCCCGAAAGGAAGCTGAGTTGGCTGCTGCCACCGCTGAGCAATAACTA
GCATAACCCCTTGGGGCCTCTAAACGGGTCTTGAGGGGTTTTTTGCTGAAAGGAGGAACTATATCCGGAT
TGGCGAATGGG
[124 nt withheld, positions 2462-2585]
C
[91 nt withheld, positions 2587-2677]
A
[49 nt withheld, positions 2679-2727]
CCTTTGACGTTGGAGTCCACGTTCTTT
[37 nt withheld, positions 2755-2791]
ACCCTATCTCGGTCTATTCTTTTGATTTATAAGGGATTTTGCCGATTTCGGCCTATTGGTTAAAAAATGA
GCTGATTTAACAAAAATTTAACGCGAATTTTAACAAAATATTAACGCTTACAATTTAGGTGGCACTTTTC
GGGGAAATGTGCGCGGAACCCCTATTTGTTTATTTTTCTAAATACATTCAAATATGTATCCGCTCATGAG
ACAATAACCCTGATAAATGCTTCAATAATATTGAAAAAGGAAGAGTATGAGTATTCAACATTTCCGTGTC
GCCCTTATTCCCTTTTTTGCGGCATTTTGCCTTCCTGTTTTTGCTCACCCAGAAACGCTGGTGAAAGTAA
AAGATGCTGAAGATCAGTTGGGTGCACGAGTGGGTTACATCGAACTGGATCTCAACAGCGGTAAGATCCT
TGAGAGTTTTCGCCCCGAAGAACGTTTTCCAATGATGAGCACTTTTAAAGTTCTGCTATGTGGCGCGGTA
TTATCCCGTATTGACGCCGGGCAAGAGCAACTCGGTCGCCGCATACACTATTCTCAGAATGACTTGGTTG
AGTACTCACCAGTCACAGAAAAGCATCTTACGGATGGCATGACAGTAAGAGAATTATGCAGTGCTGCCAT
AACCATGAGTGATAACACTGCGGCCAACTTACTTCTGACAACGATCGGAGGACCGAAGGAGCTAACCGCT
TTTTTGCACAACATGGGGGATCATGTAACTCGCCTTGATCGTTGGGAACCGGAGCTGAATGAAGCCATAC
CAAACGACGAGCGTGACACCACGATGCCTGCAGCAATGGCAACAACGTTGCGCAAACTATTAACTGGCGA
ACTACTTACTCTAGCTTCCCGGCAACAATTAATAGACTGGATGGAGGCGGATAAAGTTGCAGGACCACTT
CTGCGCTCGGCCCTTCCGGCTGGCTGGTTTATTGCTGATAAATCTGGAGCCGGTGAGCGTGGTTCTCGCG
GTATCATTGCAGCACTGGGGCCAGATGGTAAGCCCTCCCGTATCGTAGTTATCTACACGACGGGGAGTCA
GGCAACTATGGATGAACGAAATAGACAGATCGCTGAGATAGGTGCCTCACTGATTAAGCATTGGTAACTG
TCAGACCAAGTTTACTCATATATACTTTAGATTGATTTAAAACTTCATTTTTAATTTAAAAGGATCTAGG
TGAAGATCCTTTTTGATAATCTCATGACCAAAATCCCTTAACGTGAGTTTTCGTTCCACTGAGCGTCAGA
CCCCGTAGAAAAGATCAAAGGATCTTCTTGAGATCCTTTTTTTCTGCGCGTAATCTGCTGCTTGCAAACA
AAAAAACCACCGCTACCAGCGGTGGTTTGTTTGCCGGATCAAGAGCTACCAACTCTTTTTCCGAAGGTAA
CTGGCTTCAGCAGAGCGCAGATACCAAATACTGTCCTTCTAGTGTAGCCGTAGTTAGGCCACCACTTCAA
GAACTCTGTAGCACCGCCTACATACCTCGCTCTGCTAATCCTGTTACCAGTGGCTGCTGCCAGTGGCGAT
AAGTCGTGTCTTACCGGGTTGGACTCAAGACGATAGTTACCGGATAAGGCGCAGCGGTCGGGCTGAACGG
GGGGTTCGTGCACACAGCCCAGCTTGGAGCGAACGACCTACACCGAACTGAGATACCTACAGCGTGAGCT
ATGAGAAAGCGCCACGCTTCCCGAAGGGAGAAAGGCGGACAGGTATCCGGTAAGCGGCAGGGTCGGAACA
GGAGAGCGCACGAGGGAGCTTCCAGGGGGAAACGCCTGGTATCTTTATAGTCCTGTCGGGTTTCGCCACC
TCTGACTTGAGCGTCGATTTTTGTGATGCTCGTCAGGGGGGCGGAGCCTATGGAAAAACGCCAGCAACGC
GGCCTTTTTACGGTTCCTGGCCTTTTGCTGGCCTTTTGCTCACATGTTCTTTCCTGCGTTATCCCCTGAT
TCTGTGGATAACCGTATTACCGCCTTTGAGTGAGCTGATACCGCTCGCCGCAGCCGAACGACCGAGCGCA
GCGAGTCAGTGAGCGAGGAAGCGGAAGAGCGCCTGATGCGGTATTTTCTCCTTACGCATCTGTGCGGTAT
TTCACACCGCAATGGTGCACTCTCAGTACAATCTGCTCTGATGCCGCATAGTTAAGCCAGTATACACTCC
GCTATCGCTACGTGACTGGGTCATGGCTGCGCCCCGACACCCGCCAACACCCGCTGACGCGCCCTGACGG
GCTTGTCTGCTCCCGGCATCCGCTTACAGACAAGCTGTGACCGTCTCCGGGAGCTGCATGTGTCAGAGGT
TTTCACCGTCATCACCGAAACGCGCGAGGCAGCTGCGGTAAAGCTCATCAGCGTGGTCGTGAAGCGATTC
ACAGATGTCTGCCTGTTCATCCGCGTCCAGCTCGTTGAGTTTCTCCAGAAGCGTTAATGTCTGGCTTCTG
ATAAAGCGGGCCATGTTAAGGGCGGTTTTTTCCTGTTTGGTCACTGATGCCTCCGTGTAAGGGGGATTTC
TGTTCATGGGGGTAATGATACCGATGAAACGAGAGAGGATGCTCACGATACGGGTTACTGATGATGAACA
TGCCCGGTTACTGGAACGTTGTGAGGGTAAACAACTGGCGGTATGGATGCGGCGGGACCAGAGAAAAATC
ACTCAGGGTCAATGCCAGCGCTTCGTTAATACAGATGTAGGTGTTCCACAGGGTAGCCAGCAGCATCCTG
CGATGCAGATCCGGAACATAATGGTGCAGGGCGCTGACTTCCGCGTTTCCAGACTTTACGAAACACGGAA
ACCGAAGACCATTCATGTTGTTGCTCAGGTCGCAGACGTTTTGCAGCAGCAGTCGCTTCACGTTCGCTCG
CGTATCGGTGATTCATTCTGCTAACCAGTAAGGCAACCCCGCCAGCCTAGCCGGGTCCTCAACGACAGGA
GCACGATCATGCGCACCCGTGGGGCCGCCATGCCGGCGATAATGGCCTGCTTCTCGCCGAAACGTTTGGT
GGCGGGACCAGTGACGAAGGCTTGAGCGAGGGCGTGCAAGATTCCGAATACCGCAAGCGACAGGCCGATC
ATCGTCGCGCTCCAGCGAAAGCGGTCCTCGCCGAAAATGACCCAGAGCGCTGCCGGCACCTGTCCTACGA
GTTGCATGATAAAGAAGACAGTCATAAGTGCGGCGACGATAGTCATGCCCCGCGCCCACCGGAAGGAGCT
GACTGGGTTGAAGGCTCTCAAGGGCATCGGTCGAGATCCCGGTGCCTAATGAGTGAGCTAACTTACATTA
ATTGCGTTGCGCTCACTGCCCGCTTTCCAGTCGGGAAACCTGTCGTGCCAGCTGCATTAATGAATCGGCC
AACGCGCGGGGAGAGGCGGTTTGCGTATTGGGCGCCAGGGTGGTTTTTCTTTTCACCAGTGAGACG
